>Addgene plasmid #91764 | pNCS mOrange | addgene full sequence | sequence record 180920 | Addgene NGS Result
AGACCACAACGGTTTCCCTCTAGAAATAATTTTGTTTAACTTTAAGAAGGAGATATACATATGCGGGGTT
CTCATCATCATCATCATCATGGTATGGCTAGCATGACTGGTGGACAGCAAATGGGTCGGGATCTGTACGA
CGATGACGATAAGGATCCCGCCACCATGGTGAGCAAGGGCGAGGAGAATAACATGGCCATCATCAAGGAG
TTCATGCGCTTCAAGGTGCGCATGGAGGGCTCCGTGAACGGCCACGAGTTCGAGATCGAGGGCGAGGGCG
AGGGCCGCCCCTACGAGGGCTTTCAGACCGCTAAGCTGAAGGTGACCAAGGGTGGCCCCCTGCCCTTCGC
CTGGGACATCCTGTCCCCTCAGTTCACCTACGGCTCCAAGGCCTACGTGAAGCACCCCGCCGACATCCCC
GACTACTTCAAGCTGTCCTTCCCCGAGGGCTTCAAGTGGGAGCGCGTGATGAACTTCGAGGACGGCGGCG
TGGTGACCGTGACCCAGGACTCCTCCCTGCAGGACGGCGAGTTCATCTACAAGGTGAAGCTGCGCGGCAC
CAACTTCCCCTCCGACGGCCCCGTAATGCAGAAGAAGACCATGGGCTGGGAGGCCTCCTCCGAGCGGATG
TACCCCGAGGACGGCGCCCTGAAGGGCGAGATCAAGATGAGGCTGAAGCTGAAGGACGGCGGCCACTACA
CCTCCGAGGTCAAGACCACCTACAAGGCCAAGAAGCCCGTGCAGCTGCCCGGCGCCTACATCGTCGGCAT
CAAGTTGGACATCACCTCCCACAACGAGGACTACACCATCGTGGAACAGTACGAACGCGCCGAGGGCCGC
CACTCCACCGGCGGCATGGACGAGCTGTACAAGTAAGAATTCGAAGCTTGATCCGGCTGCTAACAAAGCC
CGAAAGGAAGCTGAGTTGGCTGCTGCCACCGCTGAGCAATAACTAGCATAACCCCTTGGGGCCTCTAAAC
GGGTCTTGAGGGGTTTTTTGCTGAAAGGAGGAACTATATCCGGATCTGGCGTAATAGCGAAGAGGCCCGC
ACCGATCGCCCTTCCCAACAGTTGCGCAGCCTGAATGGCGAATGGG
[124 nt withheld, positions 1097-1220]
C
[91 nt withheld, positions 1222-1312]
A
[49 nt withheld, positions 1314-1362]
CCTTTGACGTTGGAGTCCACGTTCTTT
[37 nt withheld, positions 1390-1426]
ACCCTATCTCGGTCTATTCTTTTGATTTATAAGGGATTTTGCCGATTTCGGCCTATTGGTTAAAAAATGA
GCTGATTTAACAAAAATTTAACGCGAATTTTAACAAAATATTAACGCTTACAATTTAGGTGGCACTTTTC
GGGGAAATGTGCGCGGAACCCCTATTTGTTTATTTTTCTAAATACATTCAAATATGTATCCGCTCATGAG
ACAATAACCCTGATAAATGCTTCAATAATATTGAAAAAGGAAGAGTATGAGTATTCAACATTTCCGTGTC
GCCCTTATTCCCTTTTTTGCGGCATTTTGCCTTCCTGTTTTTGCTCACCCAGAAACGCTGGTGAAAGTAA
AAGATGCTGAAGATCAGTTGGGTGCACGAGTGGGTTACATCGAACTGGATCTCAACAGCGGTAAGATCCT
TGAGAGTTTTCGCCCCGAAGAACGTTTTCCAATGATGAGCACTTTTAAAGTTCTGCTATGTGGCGCGGTA
TTATCCCGTATTGACGCCGGGCAAGAGCAACTCGGTCGCCGCATACACTATTCTCAGAATGACTTGGTTG
AGTACTCACCAGTCACAGAAAAGCATCTTACGGATGGCATGACAGTAAGAGAATTATGCAGTGCTGCCAT
AACCATGAGTGATAACACTGCGGCCAACTTACTTCTGACAACGATCGGAGGACCGAAGGAGCTAACCGCT
TTTTTGCACAACATGGGGGATCATGTAACTCGCCTTGATCGTTGGGAACCGGAGCTGAATGAAGCCATAC
CAAACGACGAGCGTGACACCACGATGCCTGTAGCAATGGCAACAACGTTGCGCAAACTATTAACTGGCGA
ACTACTTACTCTAGCTTCCCGGCAACAATTAATAGACTGGATGGAGGCGGATAAAGTTGCAGGACCACTT
CTGCGCTCGGCCCTTCCGGCTGGCTGGTTTATTGCTGATAAATCTGGAGCCGGTGAGCGTGGGTCTCGCG
GTATCATTGCAGCACTGGGGCCAGATGGTAAGCCCTCCCGTATCGTAGTTATCTACACGACGGGGAGTCA
GGCAACTATGGATGAACGAAATAGACAGATCGCTGAGATAGGTGCCTCACTGATTAAGCATTGGTAACTG
TCAGACCAAGTTTACTCATATATACTTTAGATTGATTTAAAACTTCATTTTTAATTTAAAAGGATCTAGG
TGAAGATCCTTTTTGATAATCTCATGACCAAAATCCCTTAACGTGAGTTTTCGTTCCACTGAGCGTCAGA
CCCCGTAGAAAAGATCAAAGGATCTTCTTGAGATCCTTTTTTTCTGCGCGTAATCTGCTGCTTGCAAACA
AAAAAACCACCGCTACCAGCGGTGGTTTGTTTGCCGGATCAAGAGCTACCAACTCTTTTTCCGAAGGTAA
CTGGCTTCAGCAGAGCGCAGATACCAAATACTGTTCTTCTAGTGTAGCCGTAGTTAGGCCACCACTTCAA
GAACTCTGTAGCACCGCCTACATACCTCGCTCTGCTAATCCTGTTACCAGTGGCTGCTGCCAGTGGCGAT
AAGTCGTGTCTTACCGGGTTGGACTCAAGACGATAGTTACCGGATAAGGCGCAGCGGTCGGGCTGAACGG
GGGGTTCGTGCACACAGCCCAGCTTGGAGCGAACGACCTACACCGAACTGAGATACCTACAGCGTGAGCT
ATGAGAAAGCGCCACGCTTCCCGAAGGGAGAAAGGCGGACAGGTATCCGGTAAGCGGCAGGGTCGGAACA
GGAGAGCGCACGAGGGAGCTTCCAGGGGGAAACGCCTGGTATCTTTATAGTCCTGTCGGGTTTCGCCACC
TCTGACTTGAGCGTCGATTTTTGTGATGCTCGTCAGGGGGGCGGAGCCTATGGAAAAACGCCAGCAACGC
GGCCTTTTTACGGTTCCTGGCCTTTTGCTGGCCTTTTGCTCACATGTTCTTTCCTGCGTTATCCCCTGAT
TCTGTGGATAACCGTATTACCGCCTTTGAGTGAGCTGATACCGCTCGCCGCAGCCGAACGACCGAGCGCA
GCGAGTCAGTGAGCGAGGAAGCGGAAGAGCGCCCAATACGCAAACCGCCTCTCCCCGCGCGTTGGCCGAT
TCATTAATGCAGGATCTCGATCCCGCGAAATTAATACGACTCACTATAGGG
Features (pLannotate 1.2.2; 14 found; start..end, strand, type, name):
     31..53      +  RBS            RBS: efficient ribosome binding site from bacteriophage T7 gene 10 (Olins and Rangwala, 1989)
     73..93      +  CDS            capTEV™ (fragment): composite tag for in vivo biotinylation, TEV protease cleavage, and 6xHis tagging
     94..126     +  CDS            T7 tag (gene 10 leader): leader peptide from bacteriophage T7 gene 10 promotes efficient translation in E. coli
    130..153     +  CDS            Xpress™ tag: Xpress™ epitope tag, including an enterokinase recognition and cleavage site
    166..873     +  CDS            mOrange: mOrange is a basic (constitutively fluorescent) orange fluorescent protein published in 2004, derived from Discosoma sp.. It has high acid sensitivity.
    896..945     +  CDS            SET1 (fragment): solubility-enhancement tag derived from T7 phage gene 10B
    953..1000    +  terminator     T7 terminator: transcription terminator for bacteriophage T7 RNA polymerase
   1026..1092    +  CDS            lacZα (fragment): LacZα fragment of β-galactosidase; lacZ fragment
   1097..1525    +  rep_origin     f1 ori (sequence partly withheld): f1 bacteriophage origin of replication; arrow indicates direction of (+) strand synthesis
   1578..1682    +  promoter       AmpR promoter: bla
   1683..2543    +  CDS            AmpR: β-lactamase; bla; confers resistance to ampicillin, carbenicillin, and related antibiotics
   2714..3302    +  rep_origin     ori: high-copy-number ColE1/pMB1/pBR322/pUC origin of replication
   3485..3538    +  CDS            lacI (fragment): lac repressor; lacI; The lac repressor binds to the lac operator to inhibit transcription in E. coli. This inhibition can be relieved by adding lactose or isopropyl-β-D-thiogalactopyranoside (IPTG).
   3558..3576    +  promoter       T7 promoter: promoter for bacteriophage T7 RNA polymerase
