[The description below was written by a language model from this plasmid's Addgene catalogue record and pLannotate feature annotations shown in this document.]
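Description:
pNCS mOrange is a high-copy bacterial expression plasmid built on a modified pRSETB backbone and carrying the coding sequence for monomeric Orange (mOrange), an orange fluorescent protein engineered from the Discosoma sp. red fluorescent protein. The sequenced plasmid is about 3.6 kb. It replicates in E. coli from a ColE1/pUC-type origin and is selected with ampicillin through the β-lactamase gene driven by its own promoter. An f1 phage origin is also present, a standard backbone element that allows single-stranded DNA production.

The mOrange insert sits between retained BamHI and EcoRI sites and is transcribed from a T7 promoter, which lies at the end of the linearised map and so reads across the numbering origin of the circular sequence into the cassette. Translation starts from the efficient phage T7 gene 10 ribosome binding site. The backbone supplies an N-terminal leader consisting of a hexahistidine tag, the T7 gene 10 leader peptide and the Xpress epitope with its enterokinase cleavage site. This leader allows metal-affinity purification, antibody detection and optional tag removal. A T7 terminator follows the insert. The short hits annotated as capTEV, SET1, lacZα and lacI are only fragments. The capTEV hit most likely reflects the His-tag region, and the others are probably backbone remnants rather than functional parts.

Expression requires a host that supplies T7 RNA polymerase, and the record describes fluorescent protein production as constitutive, without IPTG induction. According to the depositor, the plasmid is used in university and high school teaching laboratories for purifying fluorescent protein and for making fluorescent bacterial plate artwork.
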