Addgene plasmid #91764: pNCS mOrange
Purpose: Bacterial expression of a fluorescent protein, monomeric Orange (mOrange)
Depositing lab: Erik Rodriguez & Roger Tsien. Depositing organization: University of California, San Diego (UCSD). Publication: Improved monomeric red, orange and yellow fluorescent proteins derived from Discosoma sp. red fluorescent protein. Shaner NC, Campbell RE, Steinbach PA, Giepmans BN, Palmer AE, Tsien RY. Nat Biotechnol. 2004 Dec;22(12):1567-72. Epub 2004 Nov 21. 10.1038/nbt1037 PubMed 15558047.
Backbone
  Vector backbone: modified pRSETB
  Backbone manufacturer: Life Technologies
  Backbone size w/o insert (bp): 2900
  Vector type: Bacterial Expression
Growth in bacteria
  Bacterial resistance: Ampicillin, 100 μg/mL
  Growth temperature: 37°C
  Growth strain: DH5alpha
  Growth instructions: E. coli expressing T7 polymerase necessary for fluorescent protein production. Expresses fluorescent protein constitutively. Do not add IPTG.
  Copy number: High Copy
Gene/Insert
  Gene/Insert name: monomeric Orange (alt name: mOrange)
  Species: Discosoma sp. (mushroom coral)
  Insert size (bp): 735
  Promoter: T7
  Tag / fusion protein: Hexa-Histidine tag, Xpress epitope for detection with the anti-Xpress antibody, and enterokinase cleavage site. (N terminal on backbone)
  Cloning method: Restriction Enzyme; 5′ cloning site BamHI (not destroyed); 3′ cloning site EcoRI (not destroyed)
  Sequencing primers: 5′ T7 Promoter Forward; 3′ T7 Terminator
Terms and licenses: Academic/Nonprofit Terms; Industry Terms: Not Available to Industry
Depositor comments: These plasmids are used in University Molecular Biology Laboratories and by High School students to purify fluorescent proteins and create fluorescent protein plate artwork.
How to cite: pNCS mOrange was a gift from Erik Rodriguez & Roger Tsien (Addgene plasmid # 91764 ; http://n2t.net/addgene:91764 ; RRID:Addgene_91764)
